>Addgene plasmid #229322 | pXTK085 [CDS_sfGFP_PartType9] | addgene full sequence | sequence record 464711 | Addgene NGS Result
TTGAGATCCTTTTTTTCTGCGCGTAATCTGCTGCTTGCAAACAAAAAAACCACCGCTACCAGCGGTGGTT
TGTTTGCCGGATCAAGAGCTACCAACTCTTTTTCCGAAGGTAACTGGCTTCAGCAGAGCGCAGATACCAA
ATACTGTTCTTCTAGTGTAGCCGTAGTTAGGCCACCACTTCAAGAACTCTGTAGCACCGCCTACATACCT
CGCTCTGCTAATCCTGTTACCAGTGGCTGCTGCCAGTGGCGATAAGTCGTGTCTTACCGGGTTGGACTCA
AGACGATAGTTACCGGATAAGGCGCAGCGGTCGGGCTGAACGGGGGGTTCGTGCACACAGCCCAGCTTGG
AGCGAACGACCTACACCGAACTGAGATACCTACAGCGTGAGCTATGAGAAAGCGCCACGCTTCCCGAAGG
GAGAAAGGCGGACAGGTATCCGGTAAGCGGCAGGGTCGGAACAGGAGAGCGCACGAGGGAGCTTCCAGGG
GGAAACGCCTGGTATCTTTATAGTCCTGTCGGGTTTCGCCACCTCTGACTTGAGCGTCGATTTTTGTGAT
GCTCGTCAGGGGGGCGGAGCCTATGGAAAAACGCCAGCAACGCGAGTCGGTCTCTAATGCGTAAAGGCGA
AGAGCTGTTCACTGGTGTCGTCCCTATTCTGGTGGAACTGGATGGTGATGTCAACGGTCATAAGTTTTCC
GTGCGTGGCGAGGGTGAAGGTGACGCAACTAATGGTAAACTGACGCTGAAGTTCATCTGTACTACTGGTA
AACTGCCGGTTCCTTGGCCGACTCTGGTAACGACGCTGACTTATGGTGTTCAGTGCTTTGCTCGTTATCC
GGACCATATGAAGCAGCATGACTTCTTCAAGTCCGCCATGCCGGAAGGCTATGTGCAGGAACGCACGATT
TCCTTTAAGGATGACGGCACGTACAAAACGCGTGCGGAAGTGAAATTTGAAGGCGATACCCTGGTAAACC
GCATTGAGCTGAAAGGCATTGACTTTAAAGAGGACGGCAATATCCTGGGCCATAAGCTGGAATACAATTT
TAACAGCCACAATGTTTACATCACCGCCGATAAACAAAAAAATGGCATTAAAGCGAATTTTAAAATTCGC
CACAACGTGGAGGATGGCAGCGTGCAGCTGGCTGATCACTACCAGCAAAACACTCCAATCGGTGATGGTC
CTGTTCTGCTGCCAGACAATCACTATCTGAGCACGCAAAGCGTTCTGTCTAAAGATCCGAACGAGAAACG
CGATCATATGGTTCTGCTGGAGTTCGTAACCGCAGCGGGCATCACGCATGGTATGGATGAACTGTACAAA
TGAATCTTGAGACCAGAGTAGCCCGCCTAATGAGCGGGCTTTTTTTTAATTCCCCTATTTGTTTATTTTT
CTAAATACATTCAAATATGTATCCGCTCATGAGACAATAACCCTGATAAATGCTTCAATAATATTGAAAA
AGGAAGAGTATGAGCATTCAGCATTTTCGTGTGGCGCTGATTCCGTTTTTTGCGGCGTTTTGCCTGCCGG
TGTTTGCGCATCCGGAAACCCTGGTGAAAGTGAAAGATGCGGAAGATCAACTGGGTGCGCGCGTGGGCTA
TATTGAACTGGATCTGAACAGCGGCAAAATTCTGGAATCTTTTCGTCCGGAAGAACGTTTTCCGATGATG
AGCACCTTTAAAGTGCTGCTGTGCGGTGCGGTTCTGAGCCGTGTGGATGCGGGCCAGGAACAACTGGGCC
GTCGTATTCATTATAGCCAGAACGATCTGGTGGAATATAGCCCGGTGACCGAAAAACATCTGACCGATGG
CATGACCGTGCGTGAACTGTGCAGCGCGGCGATTACCATGAGCGATAACACCGCGGCGAACCTGCTGCTG
ACGACCATTGGCGGTCCGAAAGAACTGACCGCGTTTCTGCATAACATGGGCGATCATGTGACCCGTCTGG
ATCGTTGGGAACCGGAACTGAACGAAGCGATTCCGAACGATGAACGTGATACCACCATGCCGGCAGCAAT
GGCGACCACCCTGCGTAAACTGCTGACGGGTGAGCTGCTGACCCTGGCAAGCCGCCAGCAACTGATTGAT
TGGATGGAAGCGGATAAAGTGGCGGGTCCGCTGCTGCGTAGCGCGCTGCCGGCTGGCTGGTTTATTGCGG
ATAAAAGCGGTGCGGGCGAACGTGGCAGCCGTGGCATTATTGCGGCGCTGGGCCCGGATGGTAAACCGAG
CCGTATTGTGGTGATTTATACCACCGGCAGCCAGGCGACGATGGATGAACGTAACCGTCAGATTGCGGAA
ATTGGCGCGAGCCTGATTAAACATTGGTAAACCGATACAATTAAAGGCTCCTTTTGGAGCCTTTTTTTTT
GGACGACCCTTGTCAGATCAAAGGATCTTC
Features (pLannotate 1.2.2; 5 found; start..end, strand, type, name):
      1..589     +  rep_origin     ori: high-copy-number ColE1/pMB1/pBR322/pUC origin of replication
    617..1330    +  CDS            superfolder GFP: GFP variant that folds robustly even when fused to poorly folded proteins (Pédelacq et al., 2006)
   1388..1479    +  promoter       AmpR promoter: bla
   1480..2337    +  CDS            bla: BLAT_ECOLX - Experimental evidence at protein level: Swiss-Prot protein existence level 1. TEM-type are the most prevalent beta-lactamases in enterobacteria; they hydrolyze the beta-lactam bond in susceptible beta-lactam antibiotics, thus conferring resistance to penicillins and cephalosporins. TEM-3 and TEM-4 are capable of hydrolyzing cefotaxime and ceftazidime. TEM-5 is capable of hydrolyzing ceftazidime. TEM-6 is capable of hydrolyzing ceftazidime and aztreonam. TEM-8/CAZ-2, TEM- 16/CAZ-7 and TEM-24/CAZ-6 are markedly active against ceftazidime. IRT- 4 shows resistance to beta-lactamase in
   2344..2383    +  terminator     fd terminator: central terminator from bacteriophage fd (Otsuka and Kunisawa, 1982)
