[The description below was written by a language model from this plasmid's Addgene catalogue record and pLannotate feature annotations shown in this document.]
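Description:
pXTK085 [CDS_sfGFP_PartType9] is a small (about 2.4 kb) Golden Gate part plasmid from the XanthoMoClo modular cloning toolkit, which was developed for genetic engineering of bacteria in the genera Xanthobacter and Roseixanthobacter. It is built on the pXTK backbone and is catalogued as a bacterial expression vector, although its role is that of a storage and donor plasmid for a single standardized part, not a finished expression construct. It is maintained in E. coli using a ColE1/pMB1-type origin of replication and selected with ampicillin through a TEM-type beta-lactamase gene (bla) driven by its native AmpR promoter and followed by the bacteriophage fd central terminator. The catalogue entry lists the plasmid as low copy, whereas the feature annotation identifies the origin as a high-copy pUC-family type. The record does not resolve this discrepancy.

The payload is a synthetic coding sequence for superfolder GFP, a GFP variant engineered to fold robustly even when fused to poorly folding partners. It is designated as a "Part Type 9" CDS within the toolkit's part hierarchy. No promoter, ribosome binding site or terminator is annotated around the sfGFP open reading frame. This is consistent with a bare coding-sequence part meant to be excised and combined with regulatory parts from other toolkit plasmids during Golden Gate assembly. The flanking Type IIS restriction sites and overhangs that define the part type are not annotated, and the cloning sites are recorded as unknown. In practice, the plasmid supplies a fluorescent reporter module for building multi-part transcription units or vectors within the XanthoMoClo system.
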