Addgene plasmid #229322: pXTK085 [CDS_sfGFP_PartType9]
Purpose: XanthoMoClo Golden Gate Part Plasmid for cloning, contains CDS_sfGFP_PartType9
Depositing lab: Michael Springer. Depositing organization: Harvard Medical School. Publication: XanthoMoClo horizontal line A Robust Modular Cloning Genetic Toolkit for the Genera Xanthobacter and Roseixanthobacter. Soltysiak MPM, Ory ALH, Lee AD, Christophersen CE, Jalihal AP, Springer M. ACS Synth Biol. 2025 Apr 18;14(4):1173-1190. doi: 10.1021/acssynbio.4c00806. Epub 2025 Mar 13. PubMed 40080684.
Backbone
  Vector backbone: pXTK
  Vector type: Bacterial Expression
Growth in bacteria
  Bacterial resistance: Ampicillin, 100 μg/mL
  Growth temperature: 37°C
  Growth strain: DH5alpha
  Copy number: Low Copy
Gene/Insert
  Gene/Insert name: sfGFP (alt name: CDS_sfGFP_PartType9)
  Species: Synthetic
  Cloning method: Restriction Enzyme; 5′ cloning site unknown (unknown if destroyed)
Terms and licenses: Academic/Nonprofit Terms; Industry Terms: Not Available to Industry
How to cite: pXTK085 [CDS_sfGFP_PartType9] was a gift from Michael Springer (Addgene plasmid # 229322 ; http://n2t.net/addgene:229322 ; RRID:Addgene_229322)
